Addgene plasmid #67693: pTol1-UAS-nlstdTomato
Purpose: Tol1 expression plasmid with UAS-driven myc tagged nlsTdTomato
Depositing lab: Nathan Lawson. Depositing organization: University of Massachusetts, Worcester. Publication: Vegfc acts through ERK to induce sprouting and differentiation of trunk lymphatic progenitors. Shin M, Male I, Beane TJ, Villefranc JA, Kok FO, Zhu LJ, Lawson ND. Development. 2016 Oct 15;143(20):3785-3795. Epub 2016 Sep 12. 10.1242/dev.137901 PubMed 27621059.
Backbone
  Vector backbone: pToneDest
Growth in bacteria
  Bacterial resistance: Ampicillin, 100 μg/mL
  Growth temperature: 37°C
  Growth strain: Top10
  Copy number: High Copy
Gene/Insert
  Gene/Insert name: 6xMTnlsTomato
  Tag / fusion protein: 6xMyc-NLS (N terminal on insert)
  Cloning method: Gateway Cloning
  Sequencing primers: 5′ M13F; 3′ M13R
Terms and licenses: Academic/Nonprofit Terms; Industry Terms: Not Available to Industry
How to cite: pTol1-UAS-nlstdTomato was a gift from Nathan Lawson (Addgene plasmid # 67693 ; http://n2t.net/addgene:67693 ; RRID:Addgene_67693)
