[The description below was written by a language model from this plasmid's Addgene catalogue record and pLannotate feature annotations shown in this document.]
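Description:
pTol1-UAS-nlstdTomato is a 5.8 kb Tol1 transposon-based expression plasmid assembled by multisite Gateway cloning into the pToneDest destination backbone. It is maintained in E. coli as a high-copy plasmid through a ColE1/pUC-type origin and selected with ampicillin via the β-lactamase gene. The feature table also picks up leftover backbone fragments (lacZα, lac promoter/operator, lacI, bom and rop pieces) that have no role in the payload. The Tol1 transposon arms implied by the name and stated purpose are not annotated in the table, so their positions cannot be given from this record.

The payload sits between Gateway recombination scars. Between attB4 and attB1 lies the regulatory module: several copies of the Gal4-binding UAS 17-mer upstream of a minimal TATA-box promoter with low basal activity, so transcription depends on a Gal4-type activator being present. Between attB1 and attB2 is the coding sequence, six tandem Myc epitope tags followed by tdTomato; the catalogue lists an N-terminal 6xMyc-NLS, so the red-orange tandem-dimer fluorescent protein should be directed to the nucleus, although the NLS itself is not separately annotated. A P2A peptide sequence follows tdTomato just before attB2, but no downstream coding sequence is annotated between it and the attB3 site. An SV40 polyadenylation signal is annotated after attB3, listed on the opposite strand to the coding sequence.

The construct serves as a Gal4-responsive nuclear reporter for transposon-mediated transgenesis, allowing cells that express a Gal4 driver to be marked by nuclear fluorescence and detected with anti-Myc antibodies. The host organism is not stated, though the associated publication concerns the development of trunk lymphatic progenitors.
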