Features (pLannotate 1.2.2; 32 found; start..end, strand, type, name):
    137..236     +  misc_feature   bom (fragment): basis of mobility region from pBR322
    242..399     -  CDS            lacZα (fragment): LacZα fragment of β-galactosidase; lacZ fragment
    628..648     +  protein_bind   attB4: mutant version of attB; core recombination site for the Gateway® BP reaction BP Clonase™
    650..668     +  promoter       T7 promoter: promoter for bacteriophage T7 RNA polymerase
    677..718     -  misc_feature   MCS (fragment): pBluescript multiple cloning site
    778..795     +  protein_bind   5X UAS (fragment): five tandem copies of the "ScaI site" 17-mer CGGAGTACTGTCCTCCG, an upstream activating sequence (UAS) that efficiently binds yeast Gal4 (Webster et al., 1988; Pfeiffer et al., 2010) GAL4
    806..823     +  protein_bind   5X UAS (fragment): five tandem copies of the "ScaI site" 17-mer CGGAGTACTGTCCTCCG, an upstream activating sequence (UAS) that efficiently binds yeast Gal4 (Webster et al., 1988; Pfeiffer et al., 2010) GAL4
    877..894     +  protein_bind   5X UAS (fragment): five tandem copies of the "ScaI site" 17-mer CGGAGTACTGTCCTCCG, an upstream activating sequence (UAS) that efficiently binds yeast Gal4 (Webster et al., 1988; Pfeiffer et al., 2010) GAL4
    905..922     +  protein_bind   5X UAS (fragment): five tandem copies of the "ScaI site" 17-mer CGGAGTACTGTCCTCCG, an upstream activating sequence (UAS) that efficiently binds yeast Gal4 (Webster et al., 1988; Pfeiffer et al., 2010) GAL4
    984..1001    +  promoter       minP (fragment): minimal TATA-box promoter with low basal activity
   1040..1100    -  misc_feature   MCS (fragment): pBluescript multiple cloning site
   1113..1131    -  promoter       T3 promoter: promoter for bacteriophage T3 RNA polymerase
   1132..1152    +  protein_bind   attB1: mutant version of attB; core recombination site for the Gateway® BP reaction BP Clonase™
   1194..1223    +  CDS            Myc: Myc (human c-Myc proto-oncogene) epitope tag
   1233..1262    +  CDS            Myc: Myc (human c-Myc proto-oncogene) epitope tag
   1272..1301    +  CDS            Myc: Myc (human c-Myc proto-oncogene) epitope tag
   1311..1340    +  CDS            Myc: Myc (human c-Myc proto-oncogene) epitope tag
   1350..1379    +  CDS            Myc: Myc (human c-Myc proto-oncogene) epitope tag
   1413..1442    +  CDS            Myc: Myc (human c-Myc proto-oncogene) epitope tag
   1488..2915    +  CDS            tdTomato: tdTomato is a basic (constitutively fluorescent) orange fluorescent protein published in 2004, derived from Discosoma sp.. It is reported to be a somewhat slowly-maturing tandem dimer with low acid sensitivity.
   2928..2984    +  CDS            P2A: 2A peptide from porcine teschovirus-1 polyprotein Eukaryotic ribosomes fail to insert a peptide bond between the Gly and Pro residues, yielding separate polypeptides.
   2990..3010    -  protein_bind   attB2: mutant version of attB; core recombination site for the Gateway® BP reaction BP Clonase™
   3037..3057    -  protein_bind   attB3: mutant version of attB; core recombination site for the Gateway® BP reaction BP Clonase™
   3079..3213    -  polyA_signal   SV40 poly(A) signal: SV40 polyadenylation signal
   3558..3574    -  protein_bind   lac operator: The lac repressor binds to the lac operator to inhibit transcription in E. coli. This inhibition can be relieved by adding lactose or isopropyl-β-D-thiogalactopyranoside (IPTG). lac repressor encoded by lacI
   3582..3612    -  promoter       lac promoter: promoter for the E. coli lac operon
   3627..3648    -  protein_bind   CAP binding site: CAP binding activates transcription in the presence of cAMP. E. coli catabolite activator protein
   3661..3753    -  CDS            lacI (fragment): lac repressor; lacI; The lac repressor binds to the lac operator to inhibit transcription in E. coli. This inhibition can be relieved by adding lactose or isopropyl-β-D-thiogalactopyranoside (IPTG).
   3936..4524    -  rep_origin     ori: high-copy-number ColE1/pMB1/pBR322/pUC origin of replication
   4695..5555    -  CDS            AmpR: β-lactamase; bla; confers resistance to ampicillin, carbenicillin, and related antibiotics
   5556..5660    -  promoter       AmpR promoter: bla
   5755..35      +  CDS            rop (fragment) (across the origin): Rop protein, which maintains plasmids at low copy number; rop
>Addgene plasmid #67693 | pTol1-UAS-nlstdTomato | depositor full sequence | sequence record 117495 | pTol1-UAS-nlstdTomato sequence 5755 bps
TCGCGCGTTTCGGTGATGACGGTGAAAACCTCTGACACATGCAGCTCCCGGAGACGGTCACAGCTTGTCT
GTAAGCGGATGCCGGGAGCAGACAAGCCCGTCAGGGCGCGTCAGCGGGTGTTGGCGGGTGTCGGGGCTGG
CTTAACTATGCGGCATCAGAGCAGATTGTACTGAGAGTGCACCATATGCGGTGTGAAATACCGCACAGAT
GCGTAAGGAGAAAATACCGCATCAGGCGCCATTCGCCATTCAGGCTGCGCAACTGTTGGGAAGGGCGATC
GGTGCGGGCCTCTTCGCTATTACGCCAGCTGGCGAAAGGGGGATGTGCTGCAAGGCGATTAAGTTGGGTA
ACGCCAGGGTTTTCCCAGTCACGACGTTGTAAAACGACGGCCAGTGAATTCCCTTTAGCCAGTAGCGGTT
CTAGGCACGGGCCGTCCGGGCGGTGGCCTGGGGCGGAAAACTGAAGGGGGGCGGCACCGGCGGCTCAGCC
CTTTGTAATATATTAATATGCACCACTATTGGTTTACTTATGTCACAGTTTGTAAGTTTGTAACAGCCTG
AACCTGGCCGCGCGCCATTGGGATGGAACCCTCGAGGGGCCCGCTAGCGATATCCCTGCAGGGCTATCAA
CTTTGTATAGAAAAGTTGGTAATACGACTCACTATAGGGCGAATTGGGTACCGGGCCCCCCCTCGAGGTC
GACGGTATCGATAAGCTTAGGCCTCCAAGGCGGAGTACTGTCCTCCGGGCTGGCGGAGTACTGTCCTCCG
GCAAGGTCGGAGTACTGTCCTCCGACACTAGAGGTCGGAGTACTGTCCTCCGACGCAAGGCGGAGTACTG
TCCTCCGGGCTGCGGAGTACTGTCCTCCGGCAAGGTCGGAGTACTGTCCTCCGACACTAGAGGTCGGAGT
ACTGTCCTCCGACGCAAGGCGGAGTACTGTCCTCCGGGCTGGCGGAGTACTGTCCTCCGGCAAGGGTCGA
CTCTAGAGGGTATATAATGGATCCCATCGCGTCTCAGCCTCACTTTGAGCTCCTCCACACGAATTCCTGC
AGCCCGGGGGATCCACTAGTTCTAGAGCGGCCGCCACCGCGGTGGAGCTCCAGCTTTTGTTCCCTTTAGT
GAGGGTTAATTCAAGTTTGTACAAAAAAGCAGGCTCCGCCACCATGGCTGGATCCCATCGATTTAAAGCT
ATGGAGCAAAAGCTCATTTCTGAAGAGGACTTGAATGAAATGGAGCAAAAGCTCATTTCTGAAGAGGACT
TGAATGAAATGGAGCAAAAGCTCATTTCTGAAGAGGACTTGAATGAAATGGAGCAAAAGCTCATTTCTGA
AGAGGACTTGAATGAAATGGAGCAAAAGCTCATTTCTGAAGAGGACTTGAATGAAATGGAGAGCTTGGGC
GACCTCACCATGGAGCAAAAGCTCATTTCTGAAGAGGACTTGAATTTAGAGATCTCGAATTCCATGCCCA
AGAAGAAGAGGAAGGTGATGGTGAGCAAGGGCGAGGAGGTCATCAAAGAGTTCATGCGCTTCAAGGTGCG
CATGGAGGGCTCCATGAACGGCCACGAGTTCGAGATCGAGGGCGAGGGCGAGGGCCGCCCCTACGAGGGC
ACCCAGACCGCCAAGCTGAAGGTGACCAAGGGCGGCCCCCTGCCCTTCGCCTGGGACATCCTGTCCCCCC
AGTTCATGTACGGCTCCAAGGCGTACGTGAAGCACCCCGCCGACATCCCCGATTACAAGAAGCTGTCCTT
CCCCGAGGGCTTCAAGTGGGAGCGCGTGATGAACTTCGAGGACGGCGGTCTGGTGACCGTGACCCAGGAC
TCCTCCCTGCAGGACGGCACGCTGATCTACAAGGTGAAGATGCGCGGCACCAACTTCCCCCCCGACGGCC
CCGTAATGCAGAAGAAGACCATGGGCTGGGAGGCCTCCACCGAGCGCCTGTACCCCCGCGACGGCGTGCT
GAAGGGCGAGATCCACCAGGCCCTGAAGCTGAAGGACGGCGGCCACTACCTGGTGGAGTTCAAGACCATC
TACATGGCCAAGAAGCCCGTGCAACTGCCCGGCTACTACTACGTGGACACCAAGCTGGACATCACCTCCC
ACAACGAGGACTACACCATCGTGGAACAGTACGAGCGCTCCGAGGGCCGCCACCACCTGTTCCTGGGGCA
TGGCACCGGCAGCACCGGCAGCGGCAGCTCCGGCACCGCCTCCTCCGAGGACAACAACATGGCCGTCATC
AAAGAGTTCATGCGCTTCAAGGTGCGCATGGAGGGCTCCATGAACGGCCACGAGTTCGAGATCGAGGGCG
AGGGCGAGGGCCGCCCCTACGAGGGCACCCAGACCGCCAAGCTGAAGGTGACCAAGGGCGGCCCCCTGCC
CTTCGCCTGGGACATCCTGTCCCCCCAGTTCATGTACGGCTCCAAGGCGTACGTGAAGCACCCCGCCGAC
ATCCCCGATTACAAGAAGCTGTCCTTCCCCGAGGGCTTCAAGTGGGAGCGCGTGATGAACTTCGAGGACG
GCGGTCTGGTGACCGTGACCCAGGACTCCTCCCTGCAGGACGGCACGCTGATCTACAAGGTGAAGATGCG
CGGCACCAACTTCCCCCCCGACGGCCCCGTAATGCAGAAGAAGACCATGGGCTGGGAGGCCTCCACCGAG
CGCCTGTACCCCCGCGACGGCGTGCTGAAGGGCGAGATCCACCAGGCCCTGAAGCTGAAGGACGGCGGCC
ACTACCTGGTGGAGTTCAAGACCATCTACATGGCCAAGAAGCCCGTGCAACTGCCCGGCTACTACTACGT
GGACACCAAGCTGGACATCACCTCCCACAACGAGGACTACACCATCGTGGAACAGTACGAGCGCTCCGAG
GGCCGCCACCACCTGTTCCTGTACGGCATGGACGAGCTGTACAAGGGAGGATCCGGAGCCACGAACTTCT
CTCTGTTAAAGCAAGCAGGAGACGTGGAAGAAAACCCCGGTCCTCCACCCAGCTTTCTTGTACAAAGTGG
GGCGCGCCTACGTAACTAGTCTCGAGCAACTTTATTATACATAGTTGATAAGGCGCGCCAGGCCTGTAGA
TCCAGACATGATAAGATACATTGATGAGTTTGGACAAACCACAACTAGAATGCAGTGAAAAAAATGCTTT
ATTTGTGAAATTTGTGATGCTATTGCTTTATTTGTAACCATTATAAGCTGCAATAAACAAGTTAACAACA
ACAATTGCATTCATTTTATGTTTCAGGTTCAGGGGGAGGTGTGGGAGGTTTTTTAATTAAAACATTTCAG
TTGACGAAGACAAACAAAGTTCTGTTGTGACTATGGGGGGGGGGGGCGCCTGGGGATGGTCTCGCCCGGG
GAGTAATTCAGGGTAGAACCGCCACTGGCTAAAGGGAGCTCGGTACCTCGCGAATGCATCTAGATATCGG
ATCCCGGGCCCGTCGACTGCAGAGGCCTGCATGCAAGCTTGCGTAATCATGGTCATAGCTGTTTCCTGTA
TCCCAATGGCGCGCCGAGCTTGGCGTAATCATGGTCATAGCTGTTTCCTGTGTGAAATTGTTATCCGCTC
ACAATTCCACACAACATACGAGCCGGAAGCATAAAGTGTAAAGCCTGGGGTGCCTAATGAGTGAGCTAAC
TCACATTAATTGCGTTGCGCTCACTGCCCGCTTTCCAGTCGGGAAACCTGTCGTGCCAGCTGCATTAATG
AATCGGCCAACGCGCGGGGAGAGGCGGTTTGCGTATTGGGCGCTCTTCCGCTTCCTCGCTCACTGACTCG
CTGCGCTCGGTCGTTCGGCTGCGGCGAGCGGTATCAGCTCACTCAAAGGCGGTAATACGGTTATCCACAG
AATCAGGGGATAACGCAGGAAAGAACATGTGAGCAAAAGGCCAGCAAAAGGCCAGGAACCGTAAAAAGGC
CGCGTTGCTGGCGTTTTTCCATAGGCTCCGCCCCCCTGACGAGCATCACAAAAATCGACGCTCAAGTCAG
AGGTGGCGAAACCCGACAGGACTATAAAGATACCAGGCGTTTCCCCCTGGAAGCTCCCTCGTGCGCTCTC
CTGTTCCGACCCTGCCGCTTACCGGATACCTGTCCGCCTTTCTCCCTTCGGGAAGCGTGGCGCTTTCTCA
TAGCTCACGCTGTAGGTATCTCAGTTCGGTGTAGGTCGTTCGCTCCAAGCTGGGCTGTGTGCACGAACCC
CCCGTTCAGCCCGACCGCTGCGCCTTATCCGGTAACTATCGTCTTGAGTCCAACCCGGTAAGACACGACT
TATCGCCACTGGCAGCAGCCACTGGTAACAGGATTAGCAGAGCGAGGTATGTAGGCGGTGCTACAGAGTT
CTTGAAGTGGTGGCCTAACTACGGCTACACTAGAAGAACAGTATTTGGTATCTGCGCTCTGCTGAAGCCA
GTTACCTTCGGAAAAAGAGTTGGTAGCTCTTGATCCGGCAAACAAACCACCGCTGGTAGCGGTGGTTTTT
TTGTTTGCAAGCAGCAGATTACGCGCAGAAAAAAAGGATCTCAAGAAGATCCTTTGATCTTTTCTACGGG
GTCTGACGCTCAGTGGAACGAAAACTCACGTTAAGGGATTTTGGTCATGAGATTATCAAAAAGGATCTTC
ACCTAGATCCTTTTAAATTAAAAATGAAGTTTTAAATCAATCTAAAGTATATATGAGTAAACTTGGTCTG
ACAGTTACCAATGCTTAATCAGTGAGGCACCTATCTCAGCGATCTGTCTATTTCGTTCATCCATAGTTGC
CTGACTCCCCGTCGTGTAGATAACTACGATACGGGAGGGCTTACCATCTGGCCCCAGTGCTGCAATGATA
CCGCGAGACCCACGCTCACCGGCTCCAGATTTATCAGCAATAAACCAGCCAGCCGGAAGGGCCGAGCGCA
GAAGTGGTCCTGCAACTTTATCCGCCTCCATCCAGTCTATTAATTGTTGCCGGGAAGCTAGAGTAAGTAG
TTCGCCAGTTAATAGTTTGCGCAACGTTGTTGCCATTGCTACAGGCATCGTGGTGTCACGCTCGTCGTTT
GGTATGGCTTCATTCAGCTCCGGTTCCCAACGATCAAGGCGAGTTACATGATCCCCCATGTTGTGCAAAA
AAGCGGTTAGCTCCTTCGGTCCTCCGATCGTTGTCAGAAGTAAGTTGGCCGCAGTGTTATCACTCATGGT
TATGGCAGCACTGCATAATTCTCTTACTGTCATGCCATCCGTAAGATGCTTTTCTGTGACTGGTGAGTAC
TCAACCAAGTCATTCTGAGAATAGTGTATGCGGCGACCGAGTTGCTCTTGCCCGGCGTCAATACGGGATA
ATACCGCGCCACATAGCAGAACTTTAAAAGTGCTCATCATTGGAAAACGTTCTTCGGGGCGAAAACTCTC
AAGGATCTTACCGCTGTTGAGATCCAGTTCGATGTAACCCACTCGTGCACCCAACTGATCTTCAGCATCT
TTTACTTTCACCAGCGTTTCTGGGTGAGCAAAAACAGGAAGGCAAAATGCCGCAAAAAAGGGAATAAGGG
CGACACGGAAATGTTGAATACTCATACTCTTCCTTTTTCAATATTATTGAAGCATTTATCAGGGTTATTG
TCTCATGAGCGGATACATATTTGAATGTATTTAGAAAAATAAACAAATAGGGGTTCCGCGCACATTTCCC
CGAAAAGTGCCACCTGACGTCTAAGAAACCATTATTATCATGACATTAACCTATAAAAATAGGCGTATCA
CGAGGCCCTTTCGTC
