>Addgene plasmid #67693 | pTol1-UAS-nlstdTomato | addgene partial sequence | sequence record 121215 | mCherryseq-R 5'-cctcctcgcccttgctcaccat-3'
GGGCATGGAATTCGAGATCTCTAAATTCAAGTCCTCTTCAGAAATGAGCTTTTGCTCCATGGTGAGGTCG
CCCAAGCTCTCCATTTCATTCAAGTCCTCTTCAGAAATGAGCTTTTGCTCCATTTCATTCAAGTCCTCTT
CAGAAATGAGCTTTTGCTCCATTTCATTCAAGTCCTCTTCAGAAATGAGCTTTTGCTCCATTTCATTCAA
GTCCTCTTCAGAAATGAGCTTTTGCTCCATTTCATTCAAGTCCTCTTCAGAAATGAGCTTTTGCTCCATA
GCTTTAAATCGATGGGATCCAGCCATGGTGGCGGAGCCTGCTTTTTTGTACAAACTTGAATTAACCCTCA
CTAAAGGGAACAAAAGCTGGAGCTCCACCGCGGTGGCGGCCGCTCTAGAACTAGTGGATCCCCCGGGCTG
CAGGAATTCGTGTGGAGGAGCTCAAAGTGAGGCTGAGACGCGATGGGATCCATTATATACCCTCTAGAGT
CGACCCTTGCCGGAGGACAGTACTCCGCCAGCCCGGAGGACAGTACTCCGCCTTGCGTCGGAGGACAGTA
CTCCGACCTCTAGTGTCGGAGGACAGTACTCCGACCTTGCCGGAGGACAGTACTCCGCAGCCCGGAGGAC
AGTACTCCGCCTTGCGTCGGAGGACAGTACTCCGACCTCTAGTGTCGGAGGACAGTACTCCGACCTTGCC
GGAGGACAGTACTCCGCCAGCCCGGAGGACAGTACTCCGCCTTGGAGGCCTAAGCTTATCGATACCGTCG
ACCTCGAGGGGGGGCCCGGTACCCAATTCGCCCTATAGTGAGTCGTATTACCAACTTTTCTATACAAAGT
TGATAGCCCTGCAGGGATATCGCTAGCGGGCCCCTCGAGGGTTCCATCCCAATGGCGCGCGGCCAGGTTC
AGGCTGTTACAAACTTACAAACTGTGACATAAGTAAACCAATAGTGGTGCATATTAATATATTACAAAGG
GCTGAGCCGCCGGTGCCGCCCCCCTTCAGTTTTCCGCCCCAGGCCACCGCCCGGACGGCCCGTGCCTAGA
ACCGCTACTGGCTAAAGGGAATTCACTGGCCGTCGTTTTACA
