>Addgene plasmid #67693 | pTol1-UAS-nlstdTomato | addgene partial sequence | sequence record 121216 | EBV-rev 5'-GTGGTTTGTCCAAACTCATC-3'
CAGGCCTGGCGCGCCTTATCAACTATGTATAATAAAGTTGCTCGAGACTAGTTACGTAGGCGCGCCCCAC
TTTGTACAAGAAAGCTGGGTGGAGGACCGGGGTTTTCTTCCACGTCTCCTGCTTGCTTTAACAGAGAGAA
GTTCGTGGCTCCGGATCCTCCCTTGTACAGCTCGTCCATGCCGTACAGGAACAGGTGGTGGCGGCCCTCG
GAGCGCTCGTACTGTTCCACGATGGTGTAGTCCTCGTTGTGGGAGGTGATGTCCAGCTTGGTGTCCACGT
AGTAGTAGCCGGGCAGTTGCACGGGCTTCTTGGCCATGTAGATGGTCTTGAACTCCACCAGGTAGTGGCC
GCCGTCCTTCAGCTTCAGGGCCTGGTGGATCTCGCCCTTCAGCACGCCGTCGCGGGGGTACAGGCGCTCG
GTGGAGGCCTCCCAGCCCATGGTCTTCTTCTGCATTACGGGGCCGTCGGGGGGGAAGTTGGTGCCGCGCA
TCTTCACCTTGTAGATCAGCGTGCCGTCCTGCAGGGAGGAGTCCTGGGTCACGGTCACCAGACCGCCGTC
CTCGAAGTTCATCACGCGCTCCCACTTGAAGCCCTCGGGGAAGGACAGCTTCTTGTAATCGGGGATGTCG
GCGGGGTGCTTCACGTACGCCTTGGAGCCGTACATGAACTGGGGGGACAGGATGTCCCAGGCGAAGGGCA
GGGGGCCGCCCTTGGTCACCTTCAGCTTGGCGGTCTGGGTGCCCTCGTAGGGGCGGCCCTCGCCCTCGCC
CTCGATCTCGAACTCGTGGCCGTTCATGGAGCCCTCCATGCGCACCTTGAAGCGCATGAACTCTTTGATG
ACGGCCATGTTGTTGTCCTCGGAGGAGGCGGTGCCGGAGCTGCCGCTGCCGGTGCTGCCGGTGCCATGCC
CCAGGAACAGGTGGTGGCGGCCCTCGGAGCGCTCGTACTGTTCACAATGTGTA
